>Addgene plasmid #34501 | KHBD00388 | depositor partial sequence | sequence record 41068 | KHBD00388 sequence 1515 bps
ATGTCTGGAAATCCTTTCGACAGCGACGAAGATCAAAGCTCGGCCAGTGGAGAGATACTAGAGGGCTTCC
TATGTCCCATTTGCCGTGCGGATCTCAAGTCCATCGATGTGCTCACGGATCATTTTGCCCGCCAGCATGC
GGAAGAGGAGGATGCCCTAAAATCCTTTAAAGATATCTTTACCAAGGCGAAAAAGAAGATCCTAAACCCC
TTTGAGGATGAAAAAGGTGCATCTGTATCGTCGCCCGCAGGTTCCTCCTCTTCAGCGGCTGGCAAGAATC
CCAATGGCAACGGAGATCGCAATGGACCCAGTAATGCCCGCTCCCGTCTAAATGTATTTAACTATATGGC
CAGGCAGCAGCCTGGTGCTGAGTGCTCCCACTTCGAGTACTTTCAGTCCATTCGCAATCCTCGCCTGGAG
CGATATGCCAGCGAAACAAACAAACTAATCATTCGTTTGCACCGCCTGCTTAAGGATCTGCCAGCGGATT
CAGTGCAGCGGCGTCAGCATGAACAGCAAACAGTTGCCTGGCTGGATGGTAGTTCCGTCAAGTTGTGTCC
CAGTTGTGCCAAGAGTTTCCACATCGCCCGAAGACAACACCACTGCCGTTTGTGCGGAGGCATAATGTGC
AATGATTGCTCCAAGTTCCTGCCCCTGGAAGATGCCATGCAACTAGCCAGTCTTTCCACCACAAGAAGCG
AGCCCCTTCAGCAGCTGCATCAGCATGAGAACGCCATCCGGCTGTGCGAACACTGCCTTTGGCTGCTGGA
CACCCGAAAGGATATGCACGAAAGTCGCACTTGTCGCCCACTCCTCGTCCAGGTCTACGAACAAATTCGT
CAACTACAAAAAGAAGTTACCCCGGATCTGGACATGTATCTAAAGATCATCAATAGCTTGAACGAAGGGG
ACACAATCTTCACGTTGGCGGATGCAGGTGCTTTGCGCGGCAAGATTGGACAAGTGGCAGAGGCCATGGA
CATGAGGAGCAAGCGCATTCTAGCCATATTTTGTGAACCAGGCAGCCGGGAGGAGGCATTAAAGAAGGCC
ATTCGGTTGGGCTGCATCCAAGCCATCAAGGAGCGAATGTTATCGCTGCCCCCACTGCCAGAGGAATCGC
ACATACGCCAGATGCAGGAGCGTAGACGCATGGAAACGGAGCAGCGTATCCTCACCGAACAGCGCATGGC
CATGGAAGCCTACGAACGAAATAACATGGCAGCTAACCAATCCAACGTTGGAGTTCCTGGTCCGGAAAGC
GGATCCTTTGCCCAAGGGTCTGATCTTCAATCTCTGAACAACTGGTCAGCACCGCAGGCGGCTAGCAAGT
CCAGCCTGGACGATCCGCTGATCGAGCAGATAAACATCATTAAGGGCTACATCAAACAGGCTCGCCAGGA
CATGAACTTTGAGGTGGTGGAGACGCTGGAGCTAAATCTTCGCGAGCTACAGCGCGAAGTGTACGAGCGA
CAGCGCCAGTCCCAGGGAAGCACCGCCGCCTCACCCACAGAGGCC
