>Addgene plasmid #34501 | KHBD00388 | addgene partial sequence | sequence record 42480 | M13-Rev 5'-CAGGAAACAGCTATGACC-3'
ATTTTATTTTGACTGATAGTGACCTGTTCGTTGCAACAAATTGATAAGCAATGCTTTCTTATAATGCCAA
CTTTGTACAAGAAAGTTGGCAAGGCCTCTGTGGGTGAGGCGGCGGTGCTTCCCTGGGACTGGCGCTGTCG
CTCGTACACTTCGCGCTGTAGCTCGCGAAGATTTAGCTCCAGCGTCTCCACCACCTCAAAGTTCATGTCC
TGGCGAGCCTGTTTGATGTAGCCCTTAATGATGTTTATCTGCTCGATCAGCGGATCGTCCAGGCTGGACT
TGCTAGCCGCCTGCGGTGCTGACCAGTTGTTCAGAGATTGAAGATCAGACCCTTGGGCAAAGGATCCGCT
TTCCGGACCAGGAACTCCAACGTTGGATTGGTTAGCTGCCATGTTATTTCGTTCGTAGGCTTCCATGGCC
ATGCGCTGTTCGGTGAGGATACGCTGCTCCGTTTCCATGCGTCTACGCTCCTGCATCTGGCGTATGTGCG
ATTCCTCTGGCAGTGGGGGCAGCGATAACATTCGCTCCTTGATGGCTTGGATGCAGCCCAACCGAATGGC
CTTCTTTAATGCCTCCTCCCGGCTGCCTGGTTCACAAAATATGGCTAGAATGCGCTTGCTCCTCATGTCC
ATGGCCTCTGCCACTTGTCCAATCTTGCCGCGCAAAGCACCTGCATCCGCCAACGTGAAGATTGTGTCCC
CTTCGTTCAAGCTATTGATGATCTTTAGATACATGTCCAGATCCGGGGTAACTTCTTTTT
