[The description below was written by a language model from this plasmid's Addgene catalogue record.]
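Description:
KHBD00388 is a Gateway entry-type clone built in the pDONR221 donor vector backbone, carrying the open reading frame of the Drosophila melanogaster gene CG8506, also known as Rbsn-5 or Rabenosyn. The insert is recorded as about 1.5 kb in a backbone of roughly 2.5 kb once the donor cassette has been replaced. The plasmid is maintained in E. coli as a high-copy construct and selected with kanamycin. No feature table accompanies the record, so the exact positions of the recombination sites and other backbone elements are not documented here. In general, inserting an ORF into pDONR221 by Gateway recombination leaves the insert flanked by attL sites, and M13 forward and reverse primer sites on either side allow the insert to be sequence-verified.

As a donor/entry vector, the plasmid is not itself an expression construct, and the record lists no promoter driving the insert. Its purpose is to serve as a shuttle from which the ORF can be moved by recombination into compatible Gateway destination vectors that supply promoters, tags or fusion partners. The depositor notes that the ORFs in this collection were cloned open-ended, without a stop codon, which permits in-frame C-terminal fusions after transfer to a destination vector. It also means a stop codon must be provided by the destination vector. The clone belongs to a Drosophila ORF collection associated with work on automated screening of protein-DNA interactions at fly regulatory elements, suggesting its intended use as a source of coding sequence for such interaction assays.
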