Addgene plasmid #34501: KHBD00388
Depositing lab: Bart Deplancke. Depositing organization: Swiss Federal Institute of Technology (EPFL). Publication: Automated protein-DNA interaction screening of Drosophila regulatory elements. Korneel Hens, Jean-Daniel Feuz, Alina Isakova, Antonina Lagovitina, Andreas Massouras, Julien Bryois, Patrick Callaerts, Susan E. Celniker, Bart Deplancke. Nat Methods. 2011 Oct 30;8(12):1065-70. 10.1038/nmeth.1763 PubMed 22037703.
Backbone
  Vector backbone: pDONR221
  Backbone manufacturer: Invitrogen
  Backbone size w/o insert (bp): 2536
  Vector type: Gateway Donor Vector
Growth in bacteria
  Bacterial resistance: Kanamycin, 50 μg/mL
  Growth temperature: 37°C
  Growth strain: DH5alpha
  Copy number: High Copy
Gene/Insert
  Gene/Insert name: CG8506 (alt names: FBgn0031991; Rbsn; Rabenosyn)
  Species: D. melanogaster (fly)
  Insert size (bp): 1515
  Entrez Gene: Rbsn-5 (a.k.a. Dmel_CG8506, CG8506, Dmel\CG8506, EEA1, MENE (2L)-C, MENE(2L)-C, Rbsn, Rbsn5, rbsn, rbsn-5)
  Cloning method: Gateway Cloning
  Sequencing primers: 5′ M13F; 3′ M13R
Terms and licenses: Academic/Nonprofit Terms; Industry Terms: Not Available to Industry
Depositor comments: Please note that the ORFs in this collection were cloned open-ended (without a stop codon).
How to cite: KHBD00388 was a gift from Bart Deplancke (Addgene plasmid # 34501 ; http://n2t.net/addgene:34501 ; RRID:Addgene_34501)
